Addgene plasmid #63796: pGS1034
Purpose: Vector to create a cassette for homologous recombination in S. cerevisiae; adds a C-terminal CBP-3xFLAG-TEV-ProtA triple tag and a LEU2 selection marker
Depositing lab: Monika Golas & Bjoern Sander. Depositing organization: Aarhus University. Publication: Dual tagging as an approach to isolate endogenous chromatin remodeling complexes from Saccharomyces cerevisiae. Lin TY, Voronovsky A, Raabe M, Urlaub H, Sander B, Golas MM. Biochim Biophys Acta. 2015 Mar;1854(3):198-208. doi: 10.1016/j.bbapap.2014.11.009. Epub 2014 Dec 5. PubMed 25486077.
Backbone
  Vector backbone: pUC57
  Backbone manufacturer: Fermentas/Thermo
  Backbone size w/o insert (bp): 2710
  Total vector size (bp): 5244
  Vector type: E. coli cloning vector
  Selectable markers: LEU2
Growth in bacteria
  Bacterial resistance: Ampicillin, 100 μg/mL
  Growth temperature: 37°C
  Growth strain: DH5alpha
  Copy number: High Copy
Gene/Insert
  Gene/Insert name: CBP-3xFLAG-TEV-Protein A followed by KlLEU2
  Species: Synthetic
  Insert size (bp): 2582
  Promoter: none
  Tag / fusion protein: CBP-3xFLAG-TEV-Protein A (C terminal on backbone)
  Cloning method: Restriction Enzyme; 5′ cloning site HindIII (not destroyed); 3′ cloning site EcoRV (not destroyed)
  Sequencing primers: 5′ M13 rev -49
Resource information
  A portion of this plasmid was derived from a plasmid made by: Linda Hicke (LHP1481-TOPO- ProteinA; Addgene #32225) and Ron Prywes (p3xFLAG-S2P; Addgene #32966); Bjoern Sander/Monika M. Golas (pGS1613),
Terms and licenses: Academic/Nonprofit Terms; Industry Terms: Not Available to Industry
How to cite: pGS1034 was a gift from Monika Golas & Bjoern Sander (Addgene plasmid # 63796 ; http://n2t.net/addgene:63796 ; RRID:Addgene_63796)
