[The description below was written by a language model from this plasmid's Addgene catalogue record and pLannotate feature annotations shown in this document.]
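Description:
pGS1034 is a pUC57-based E. coli cloning vector that serves as a template or source plasmid for a C-terminal tagging cassette to be integrated into the Saccharomyces cerevisiae genome by homologous recombination. It is maintained in bacteria at high copy through the ColE1/pUC-type origin and selected with ampicillin via the β-lactamase gene. It carries no annotated yeast replication origin, consistent with its role as a cassette donor rather than an episomal yeast plasmid. Remnants of the pUC lac region (CAP site, lac promoter and operator, lacZα fragment) flank the insert, which was placed between HindIII and EcoRV sites. The catalogue lists a total size of 5244 bp, while the depositor sequence record is 5250 nt.

The roughly 2.6 kb synthetic insert begins with a promoterless triple affinity tag: a calmodulin-binding peptide (annotated by the software as a myosin light chain kinase fragment, the usual source of this peptide), a 3xFLAG epitope, a TEV protease cleavage site (named in the record but not separately annotated) and two IgG-binding units of Staphylococcus aureus protein A. No promoter is needed because the tag is meant to be fused in frame to the 3′ end of an endogenous gene, so that the fusion is expressed from the native locus; an ADH1 terminator follows the tag. Downstream, an Ashbya gossypii TEF promoter drives a LEU2 marker, described by the depositor as KlLEU2, allowing selection of integrants by leucine prototrophy. The associated work used such tags to isolate endogenous chromatin remodeling complexes from yeast, with IgG binding, TEV release and further calmodulin or anti-FLAG capture as possible sequential purification steps.
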