Features (pLannotate 1.2.2; 17 found; start..end, strand, type, name):
     96..200     +  promoter       AmpR promoter: bla
    201..1061    +  CDS            AmpR: β-lactamase; bla; confers resistance to ampicillin, carbenicillin, and related antibiotics
   1232..1820    +  rep_origin     ori: high-copy-number ColE1/pMB1/pBR322/pUC origin of replication
   2003..2095    +  CDS            lacI (fragment): lac repressor; lacI; The lac repressor binds to the lac operator to inhibit transcription in E. coli. This inhibition can be relieved by adding lactose or isopropyl-β-D-thiogalactopyranoside (IPTG).
   2108..2129    +  protein_bind   CAP binding site: CAP binding activates transcription in the presence of cAMP. E. coli catabolite activator protein
   2144..2174    +  promoter       lac promoter: promoter for the E. coli lac operon
   2182..2198    +  protein_bind   lac operator: The lac repressor binds to the lac operator to inhibit transcription in E. coli. This inhibition can be relieved by adding lactose or isopropyl-β-D-thiogalactopyranoside (IPTG). lac repressor encoded by lacI
   2256..2345    +  CDS            MYLK2 (fragment): MYLK2_HUMAN - Experimental evidence at protein level: Swiss-Prot protein existence level 1. Implicated in the level of global muscle contraction and cardiac function. Phosphorylates a specific serine in the N-terminus of a myosin light chain. From Homo sapiens (Human).
   2349..2414    +  CDS            3xFLAG: three tandem FLAG® epitope tags, followed by an enterokinase cleavage site
   2502..2675    +  CDS            ProtA: IgG-binding unit of Staphylococcus aureus protein A
   2679..2849    +  CDS            ProtA: IgG-binding unit of Staphylococcus aureus protein A
   2905..3092    +  terminator     ADH1 terminator: S. cerevisiae ADH1; transcription terminator for the S. cerevisiae alcohol dehydrogenase 1 (ADH1) gene
   3167..3510    +  promoter       TEF promoter: Ashbya gossypii TEF promoter
   3517..4596    +  CDS            LEU2: LEU3_YEAST - Experimental evidence at protein level: Swiss-Prot protein existence level 1. Catalyzes the oxidation of 3-carboxy-2-hydroxy-4- methylpentanoate (3-isopropylmalate) to 3-carboxy-4-methyl-2- oxopentanoate. The product decarboxylates to 4-methyl-2 oxopentanoate. From Saccharomyces cerevisiae (strain ATCC 204508 / S288c) (Baker's yeast).
   4852..5009    +  CDS            lacZα (fragment): LacZα fragment of β-galactosidase; lacZ fragment
   5015..5114    -  misc_feature   bom (fragment): basis of mobility region from pBR322
   5216..1       -  CDS            rop (fragment) (across the origin): Rop protein, which maintains plasmids at low copy number; rop
>Addgene plasmid #63796 | pGS1034 | depositor full sequence | sequence record 110311 | pGS1034 sequence 5250 bps
GACGAAAGGGCCTCGTGATACGCCTATTTTTATAGGTTAATGTCATGATAATAATGGTTTCTTAGACGTC
AGGTGGCACTTTTCGGGGAAATGTGCGCGGAACCCCTATTTGTTTATTTTTCTAAATACATTCAAATATG
TATCCGCTCATGAGACAATAACCCTGATAAATGCTTCAATAATATTGAAAAAGGAAGAGTATGAGTATTC
AACATTTCCGTGTCGCCCTTATTCCCTTTTTTGCGGCATTTTGCCTTCCTGTTTTTGCTCACCCAGAAAC
GCTGGTGAAAGTAAAAGATGCTGAAGATCAGTTGGGTGCACGAGTGGGTTACATCGAACTGGATCTCAAC
AGCGGTAAGATCCTTGAGAGTTTTCGCCCCGAAGAACGTTTTCCAATGATGAGCACTTTTAAAGTTCTGC
TATGTGGCGCGGTATTATCCCGTATTGACGCCGGGCAAGAGCAACTCGGTCGCCGCATACACTATTCTCA
GAATGACTTGGTTGAGTACTCACCAGTCACAGAAAAGCATCTTACGGATGGCATGACAGTAAGAGAATTA
TGCAGTGCTGCCATAACCATGAGTGATAACACTGCGGCCAACTTACTTCTGACAACGATCGGAGGACCGA
AGGAGCTAACCGCTTTTTTGCACAACATGGGGGATCATGTAACTCGCCTTGATCGTTGGGAACCGGAGCT
GAATGAAGCCATACCAAACGACGAGCGTGACACCACGATGCCTGTAGCAATGGCAACAACGTTGCGCAAA
CTATTAACTGGCGAACTACTTACTCTAGCTTCCCGGCAACAATTAATAGACTGGATGGAGGCGGATAAAG
TTGCAGGACCACTTCTGCGCTCGGCCCTTCCGGCTGGCTGGTTTATTGCTGATAAATCTGGAGCCGGTGA
GCGTGGGTCTCGCGGTATCATTGCAGCACTGGGGCCAGATGGTAAGCCCTCCCGTATCGTAGTTATCTAC
ACGACGGGGAGTCAGGCAACTATGGATGAACGAAATAGACAGATCGCTGAGATAGGTGCCTCACTGATTA
AGCATTGGTAACTGTCAGACCAAGTTTACTCATATATACTTTAGATTGATTTAAAACTTCATTTTTAATT
TAAAAGGATCTAGGTGAAGATCCTTTTTGATAATCTCATGACCAAAATCCCTTAACGTGAGTTTTCGTTC
CACTGAGCGTCAGACCCCGTAGAAAAGATCAAAGGATCTTCTTGAGATCCTTTTTTTCTGCGCGTAATCT
GCTGCTTGCAAACAAAAAAACCACCGCTACCAGCGGTGGTTTGTTTGCCGGATCAAGAGCTACCAACTCT
TTTTCCGAAGGTAACTGGCTTCAGCAGAGCGCAGATACCAAATACTGTTCTTCTAGTGTAGCCGTAGTTA
GGCCACCACTTCAAGAACTCTGTAGCACCGCCTACATACCTCGCTCTGCTAATCCTGTTACCAGTGGCTG
CTGCCAGTGGCGATAAGTCGTGTCTTACCGGGTTGGACTCAAGACGATAGTTACCGGATAAGGCGCAGCG
GTCGGGCTGAACGGGGGGTTCGTGCACACAGCCCAGCTTGGAGCGAACGACCTACACCGAACTGAGATAC
CTACAGCGTGAGCTATGAGAAAGCGCCACGCTTCCCGAAGGGAGAAAGGCGGACAGGTATCCGGTAAGCG
GCAGGGTCGGAACAGGAGAGCGCACGAGGGAGCTTCCAGGGGGAAACGCCTGGTATCTTTATAGTCCTGT
CGGGTTTCGCCACCTCTGACTTGAGCGTCGATTTTTGTGATGCTCGTCAGGGGGGCGGAGCCTATGGAAA
AACGCCAGCAACGCGGCCTTTTTACGGTTCCTGGCCTTTTGCTGGCCTTTTGCTCACATGTTCTTTCCTG
CGTTATCCCCTGATTCTGTGGATAACCGTATTACCGCCTTTGAGTGAGCTGATACCGCTCGCCGCAGCCG
AACGACCGAGCGCAGCGAGTCAGTGAGCGAGGAAGCGGAAGAGCGCCCAATACGCAAACCGCCTCTCCCC
GCGCGTTGGCCGATTCATTAATGCAGCTGGCACGACAGGTTTCCCGACTGGAAAGCGGGCAGTGAGCGCA
ACGCAATTAATGTGAGTTAGCTCACTCATTAGGCACCCCAGGCTTTACACTTTATGCTTCCGGCTCGTAT
GTTGTGTGGAATTGTGAGCGGATAACAATTTCACACAGGAAACAGCTATGACCATGATTACGCCAAGCTT
GGTTCTGGTTCTGGTAAAAGAAGATGGAAGAAGAATTTTATTGCTGTTTCTGCTGCTAATAGATTTAAGA
AAATTTCTTCTTCTGGTGCTTTGTCTGCTTCTGGTTCTGACTACAAAGACCATGACGGTGATTATAAAGA
TCATGACATCGATTACAAGGATGACGATGACAAGGATTATGATATTCCAACTACTGCTAGCGAGAATTTG
TATTTTCAGGGTGAGCTCAAAACCGCGGCTCTTGCGCAACACGATGAAGCCGTGGACAACAAATTCAACA
AAGAACAACAAAACGCGTTCTATGAGATCTTACATTTACCTAACTTAAACGAAGAACAACGAAACGCCTT
CATCCAAAGTTTAAAAGATGACCCAAGCCAAAGCGCTAACCTTTTAGCAGAAGCTAAAAAGCTAAATGAT
GCTCAGGCGCCGAAAGTAGACAACAAATTCAACAAAGAACAACAAAACGCGTTCTATGAGATCTTACATT
TACCTAACTTAAACGAAGAACAACGAAACGCCTTCATCCAAAGTTTAAAAGATGACCCAAGCCAAAGCGC
TAACCTTTTAGCAGAAGCTAAAAAGCTAAATGGTGCTCAGGCGCCGAAAGTAGACGCGAATTCCGCGGGG
AAGTCAACCTGAGTCGACCGCCACTTCTAAATAAGCGAATTTCTTATGATTTATGATTTTTATTATTAAA
TAAGTTATAAAAAAAATAAGTGTATACAAATTTTAAAGTGACTCTTAGGTTTTAAAACGAAAATTCTTAT
TCTTGAGTAACTCTTTCCTGTAGGTCAGGTTGCTTTCTCAGGTATAGTATGAGGTCGCTCTTATTGACCA
CACCTCTACCGGCAGATCCGCTAGGGATAACAGGGTAATATAGATCTGTTTAGCTTGCCTCGTCCCCGCC
GGGTCACCCGGCCAGCGACATGGAGGCCCAGAATACCCTCCTTGACAGTCTTGACGTGCGCAGCTCAGGG
GCATGATGTGACTGTCGCCCGTACATTTAGCCCATACATCCCCATGTATAATCATTTGCATCCATACATT
TTGATGGCCGCACGGCGCGAAGCAAAAATTACGGCTCCTCGCTGCAGACCTGCGAGCAGGGAAACGCTCC
CCTCACAGACGCGTTGAATTGTCCCCACGCCGCGCCCCTGTAGAGAAATATAAAAGGTTAGGATTTGCCA
CTGAGGTTCTTCTTTCATATACTTCCTTTTAAAATCTTGCTAGGATACAGTTCTCACATCACATCCGAAC
ATAAACAACCATGTCTAAGAATATCGTTGTCCTACCGGGTGATCACGTCGGTAAAGAAGTTACTGACGAA
GCTATTAAGGTCTTGAATGCCATTGCTGAAGTCCGTCCAGAAATTAAGTTCAATTTCCAACATCACTTGA
TCGGGGGTGCTGCCATCGATGCCACTGGCACTCCTTTACCAGATGAAGCTCTAGAAGCCTCTAAGAAAGC
CGATGCTGTCTTACTAGGTGCTGTTGGTGGTCCAAAATGGGGTACGGGCGCAGTTAGACCAGAACAAGGT
CTATTGAAGATCAGAAAGGAATTGGGTCTATACGCCAACTTGAGACCATGTAACTTTGCTTCTGATTCTT
TACTAGATCTTTCTCCTTTGAAGCCTGAATATGCAAAGGGTACCGATTTCGTCGTCGTTAGAGAATTGGT
TGGTGGTATCTACTTTGGTGAAAGAAAAGAAGATGAAGGTGACGGAGTTGCTTGGGACTCTGAGAAATAC
AGTGTTCCTGAAGTTCAAAGAATTACAAGAATGGCTGCTTTCTTGGCATTGCAACAAAACCCACCATTAC
CAATCTGGTCTCTTGACAAGGCTAACGTGCTTGCCTCTTCCAGATTGTGGAGAAAGACTGTTGAAGAAAC
CATCAAGACTGAGTTCCCACAATTAACTGTTCAGCACCAATTGATCGACTCTGCTGCTATGATTTTGGTT
AAATCACCAACTAAGCTAAACGGTGTTGTTATTACCAACAACATGTTTGGTGATATTATCTCCGATGAAG
CCTCTGTTATTCCAGGTTCTTTGGGTTTATTACCTTCTGCATCTCTAGCTTCCCTACCTGACACTAACAA
GGCATTCGGTTTGTACGAACCATGTCATGGTTCTGCCCCAGATTTACCAGCAAACAAGGTTAACCCAATT
GCTACCATCTTATCTGCAGCTATGATGTTGAAGTTATCCTTGGATTTGGTTGAAGAAGGTAGGGCTCTTG
AAGAAGCTGTTAGAAATGTCTTGGATGCAGGTGTCAGAACCGGTGACCTTGGTGGTTCTAACTCTACCAC
TGAGGTTGGCGATGCTATCGCCAAGGCTGTCAAGGAAATCTTGGCTTAAAGAGTCTTTTGTAACGACCCC
GTCTCCACCAACTTGGTATGCTTGAAATCTCAAGGCCATTACACATTCAGTTATGTGAACGAAAGGTCTT
TATTTAACGTAGCATAAACTAAATAATACAGGTTCCGGTTAGCCTGCAATGTGTTAAATCTAAAGGAGCA
TACCCAAAATGAACTGAAGACAAGGAAATTTGCTTGTCCAGATGTGATTGGATATCAGAATCTAGATGCA
TTCGCGAGGTACCGAGCTCGAATTCACTGGCCGTCGTTTTACAACGTCGTGACTGGGAAAACCCTGGCGT
TACCCAACTTAATCGCCTTGCAGCACATCCCCCTTTCGCCAGCTGGCGTAATAGCGAAGAGGCCCGCACC
GATCGCCCTTCCCAACAGTTGCGCAGCCTGAATGGCGAATGGCGCCTGATGCGGTATTTTCTCCTTACGC
ATCTGTGCGGTATTTCACACCGCATATGGTGCACTCTCAGTACAATCTGCTCTGATGCCGCATAGTTAAG
CCAGCCCCGACACCCGCCAACACCCGCTGACGCGCCCTGACGGGCTTGTCTGCTCCCGGCATCCGCTTAC
AGACAAGCTGTGACCGTCTCCGGGAGCTGCATGTGTCAGAGGTTTTCACCGTCATCACCGAAACGCGCGA
