>Addgene plasmid #63796 | pGS1034 | depositor partial sequence | sequence record 106467 | Tagging cassette
CTTGGTTCTGGTTCTGGTAAAAGAAGATGGAAGAAGAATTTTATTGCTGTTTCTGCTGCTAATAGATTTA
AGAAAATTTCTTCTTCTGGTGCTTTGTCTGCTTCTGGTTCTGACTACAAAGACCATGACGGTGATTATAA
AGATCATGACATCGATTACAAGGATGACGATGACAAGGATTATGATATTCCAACTACTGCTAGCGAGAAT
TTGTATTTTCAGGGTGAGCTCAAAACCGCGGCTCTTGCGCAACACGATGAAGCCGTGGACAACAAATTCA
ACAAAGAACAACAAAACGCGTTCTATGAGATCTTACATTTACCTAACTTAAACGAAGAACAACGAAACGC
CTTCATCCAAAGTTTAAAAGATGACCCAAGCCAAAGCGCTAACCTTTTAGCAGAAGCTAAAAAGCTAAAT
GATGCTCAGGCGCCGAAAGTAGACAACAAATTCAACAAAGAACAACAAAACGCGTTCTATGAGATCTTAC
ATTTACCTAACTTAAACGAAGAACAACGAAACGCCTTCATCCAAAGTTTAAAAGATGACCCAAGCCAAAG
CGCTAACCTTTTAGCAGAAGCTAAAAAGCTAAATGGTGCTCAGGCGCCGAAAGTAGACGCGAATTCCGCG
GGGAAGTCAACCTGAGTCGACCGCCACTTCTAAATAAGCGAATTTCTTATGATTTATGATTTTTATTATT
AAATAAGTTATAAAAAAAATAAGTGTATACAAATTTTAAAGTGACTCTTA
