>Addgene plasmid #63796 | pGS1034 | addgene partial sequence | sequence record 110307 | M13pUC-Fwd 5'-CCCAGTCACGACGTTGTAAAACG-3'
GGTACCTCGCGAATGCATCTAGATTCTGATATCCAATCACATCTGGACAAGCAAATTTCCTTGTCTTCAG
TTCATTTTGGGTATGCTCCTTTAGATTTAACACATTGCAGGCTAACCGGAACCTGTATTATTTAGTTTAT
GCTACGTTAAATAAAGACCTTTCGTTCACATAACTGAATGTGTAATGGCCTTGAGATTTCAAGCATACCA
AGTTGGTGGAGACGGGGTCGTTACAAAAGACTCTTTAAGCCAAGATTTCCTTGACAGCCTTGGCGATAGC
ATCGCCAACCTCAGTGGTAGAGTTAGAACCACCAAGGTCACCGGTTCTGACACCTGCATCCAAGACATTT
CTAACAGCTTCTTCAAGAGCCCTACCTTCTTCAACCAAATCCAAGGATAACTTCAACATCATAGCTGCAG
ATAAGATGGTAGCAATTGGGTTAACCTTGTTTGCTGGTAAATCTGGGGCAGAACCATGACATGGTTCGTA
CAAACCGAATGCCTTGTTAGTGTCAGGTAGGGAAGCTAGAGATGCAGAAGGTAATAAACCCAAAGAACCT
GGAATAACAGAGGCTTCATCGGAGATAATATCACCAAACATGTTGTTGGTAATAACAACACCGTTTAGCT
TAGTTGGTGATTTAACCAAAATCATAGCAGCAGAGTCGATCAATTGGTGCTGAACAGTTAATTGTGGGAA
CTCAGTCTTGATGGTTTCTTCAACAGTCTTTCTCCACAATCTGGAAGAGGCAAGCACGTTAGCCTTGTCA
AGAGACCAGATTGGTAATGGTGGGTTTTGTTGCAATGCCAAGAAAGCAGCCATTCTTGTAATTCTTTGAA
CTTCAGGAACACTGTATTTCTCAGAGTCCCAAGCAACTCCGTCACCTTCATCTTCTTTTCTTTCACCAAA
GTAGATACCACCAACCAATTCTCTAACGACGACGAAATCGGTACCCTTTGCATATTCAGGCTTCAAAGGA
GAAAGA
