>Addgene plasmid #63796 | pGS1034 | addgene partial sequence | sequence record 110310 | M13pUC-Rev 5'-AGCGGATAACAATTTCACACAGG-3'
TGACCATGATTACGCCAAGCTTGGTTCTGGTTCTGGTAAAAGAAGATGGAAGAAGAATTTTATTGCTGTT
TCTGCTGCTAATAGATTTAAGAAAATTTCTTCTTCTGGTGCTTTGTCTGCTTCTGGTTCTGACTACAAAG
ACCATGACGGTGATTATAAAGATCATGACATCGATTACAAGGATGACGATGACAAGGATTATGATATTCC
AACTACTGCTAGCGAGAATTTGTATTTTCAGGGTGAGCTCAAAACCGCGGCTCTTGCGCAACACGATGAA
GCCGTGGACAACAAATTCAACAAAGAACAACAAAACGCGTTCTATGAGATCTTACATTTACCTAACTTAA
ACGAAGAACAACGAAACGCCTTCATCCAAAGTTTAAAAGATGACCCAAGCCAAAGCGCTAACCTTTTAGC
AGAAGCTAAAAAGCTAAATGATGCTCAGGCGCCGAAAGTAGACAACAAATTCAACAAAGAACAACAAAAC
GCGTTCTATGAGATCTTACATTTACCTAACTTAAACGAAGAACAACGAAACGCCTTCATCCAAAGTTTAA
AAGATGACCCAAGCCAAAGCGCTAACCTTTTAGCAGAAGCTAAAAAGCTAAATGGTGCTCAGGCGCCGAA
AGTAGACGCGAATTCCGCGGGGAAGTCAACCTGAGTCGACCGCCACTTCTAAATAAGCGAATTTCTTATG
ATTTATGATTTTTATTATTAAATAAGTTATAAAAAAAATAAGTGTATACAAATTTTAAAGTGACTCTTAG
GTTTTAAAACGAAAATTCTTATTCTTGAGTAACTCTTTCCTGTAGGTCAGGTTGCTTTCTCAGGTATAGT
ATGAGGTCGCTCTTATTGACCACACCTCTACCGGCAGATCCGCTAGGGATAACAGGGTAATATAGATCTG
TTTAGCTTGCCTCGTCCCCGCCGGGTCACCCGGCCAGCGACATGGAGGCCCAGAATACCCTCCTTGACAG
TCTTGACGTGCGCAGCTCAGGGGCATGATGTGACTGTCGCCCGTACATTTAGCCCATACATCCC
